>Addgene plasmid #86765 | HA-POMP | addgene full sequence | sequence record 170535 | Addgene NGS Result
TTCGAGCTCGCCCGACATTGATTATTGACTAGTTATTAATAGTAATCAATTACGGGGTCATTAGTTCATA
GCCCATATATGGAGTTCCGCGTTACATAACTTACGGTAAATGGCCCGCCTGGCTGACCGCCCAACGACCC
CCGCCCATTGACGTCAATAATGACGTATGTTCCCATAGTAACGCCAATAGGGACTTTCCATTGACGTCAA
TGGGTGGAGTATTTACGGTAAACTGCCCACTTGGCAGTACATCAAGTGTATCATATGCCAAGTACGCCCC
CTATTGACGTCAATGACGGTAAATGGCCCGCCTGGCATTATGCCCAGTACATGACCTTATGGGACTTTCC
TACTTGGCAGTACATCTACGTATTAGTCATCGCTATTACCATGGTGATGCGGTTTTGGCAGTACATCAAT
GGGCGTGGATAGCGGTTTGACTCACGGGGATTTCCAAGTCTCCACCCCATTGACGTCAATGGGAGTTTGT
TTTGGCACCAAAATCAACGGGACTTTCCAAAATGTCGTAACAACTCCGCCCCATTGACGCAAATGGGCGG
TAGGCGTGTACGGTGGGAGGTCTATATAAGCAGAGCTCGTTTAGTGAACCGTCAGATCGCCTGGAGACGC
CATCCACGCTGTTTTGACCTCCATAGAAGACACCGGGACCGATCCAGCCTCCGCGGCCGGGAACGGTGCA
TTGGAACGCGGATTCCCCGTGCCAAGAGTGACGTAAGTACCGCCTATAGAGTCTATAGGCCCACCCCCTT
GGCTTCGTTAGAACGCGGCTACAATTAATACATAACCTTATGTATCATACACATACGATTTAGGTGACAC
TATAGAATAACATCCACTTTGCCTTTCTCTCCACAGGTGTCCACTCCCAGGTCCAACTGCACCTCGGTTC
TATCGATTGAATTCCCGAACCGACAGTCGGTCTCTTCACCAAGGCCATTCGCGCCACCATGGGCTACCCC
TATGATGTGCCTGACTACGCAGATCTCAATGGTGGTGGTGGTGGGTCGACCATGAATGCCAGAGGACTTG
GATCTGAGCTAAAGGACAGTATTCCAGTTACTGAACTTTCAGCAAGTGGACCTTTTGAAAGTCATGATCT
TCTTCGGAAAGGTTTTTCTTGTGTGAAAAATGAACTTTTGCCTAGTCATCCCCTTGAATTATCAGAAAAA
AATTTCCAGCTCAACCAAGATAAAATGAATTTTTCCACACTGAGAAACATTCAGGGTCTATTTGCTCCGC
TAAAATTACAGATGGAATTCAAGGCAGTGCAGCAGGTTCAGCGTCTTCCATTTCTTTCAAGCTCAAATCT
TTCACTGGATGTTTTGAGGGGTAATGATGAGACTATTGGATTTGAGGATATTCTTAATGATCCATCACAA
AGCGAAGTCATGGGAGAGCCACACTTGATGGTGGAATATAAACTTGGTTTACTGTAAGCGGCCGCTAAGT
AAGTAAGGATCCCCAGCTTGGCCGCCATGGCCCAACTTGTTTATTGCAGCTTATAATGGTTACAAATAAA
GCAATAGCATCACAAATTTCACAAATAAAGCATTTTTTTCACTGCATTCTAGTTGTGGTTTGTCCAAACT
CATCAATGTATCTTATCATGTCTGGATCGGGAATTAATTCGGCGCAGCACCATGGCCTGAAATAACCTCT
GAAAGAGGAACTTGGTTAGGTACCTTCTGAGGCGGAAAGAACCAGCTGTGGAATGTGTGTCAGTTAGGGT
GTGGAAAGTCCCCAGGCTCCCCAGCAGGCAGAAGTATGCAAAGCATGCATCTCAATTAGTCAGCAACCAG
GTGTGGAAAGTCCCCAGGCTCCCCAGCAGGCAGAAGTATGCAAAGCATGCATCTCAATTAGTCAGCAACC
ATAGTCCCGCCCCTAACTCCGCCCATCCCGCCCCTAACTCCGCCCAGTTCCGCCCATTCTCCGCCCCATG
GCTGACTAATTTTTTTTATTTATGCAGAGGCCGAGGCCGCCTCGGCCTCTGAGCTATTCCAGAAGTAGTG
AGGAGGCTTTTTTGGAGGCCTAGGCTTTTGCAAAAAGCTGTTAACAGCTTGGCACTGGCCGTCGTTTTAC
AACGTCGTGACTGGGAAAACCCTGGCGTTACCCAACTTAATCGCCTTGCAGCACATCCCCCTTTCGCCAG
CTGGCGTAATAGCGAAGAGGCCCGCACCGATCGCCCTTCCCAACAGTTGCGCAGCCTGAATGGCGAATGG
CGCCTGATGCGGTATTTTCTCCTTACGCATCTGTGCGGTATTTCACACCGCATA
[142 nt withheld, positions 2295-2436]
C
[141 nt withheld, positions 2438-2578]
CCTTTGACGTTGGAGTCCACGTTCTTT
[37 nt withheld, positions 2606-2642]
ACCCTATCTCGGGCTATTCTTTTGATTTATAAGGGATTTTGCCGATTTCGGCCTATTGGTTAAAAAATGA
GCTGATTTAACAAAAATTTAACGCGAATTTTAACAAAATATTAACGTTTACAATTTTATGGTGCACTCTC
AGTACAATCTGCTCTGATGCCGCATAGTTAAGCCAGCCCCGACACCCGCCAACACCCGCTGACGCGCCCT
GACGGGCTTGTCTGCTCCCGGCATCCGCTTACAGACAAGCTGTGACCGTCTCCGGGAGCTGCATGTGTCA
GAGGTTTTCACCGTCATCACCGAAACGCGCGAGACGAAAGGGCCTCGTGATACGCCTATTTTTATAGGTT
AATGTCATGATAATAATGGTTTCTTAGACGTCAGGTGGCACTTTTCGGGGAAATGTGCGCGGAACCCCTA
TTTGTTTATTTTTCTAAATACATTCAAATATGTATCCGCTCATGAGACAATAACCCTGATAAATGCTTCA
ATAATATTGAAAAAGGAAGAGTATGAGTATTCAACATTTCCGTGTCGCCCTTATTCCCTTTTTTGCGGCA
TTTTGCCTTCCTGTTTTTGCTCACCCAGAAACGCTGGTGAAAGTAAAAGATGCTGAAGATCAGTTGGGTG
CACGAGTGGGTTACATCGAACTGGATCTCAACAGCGGTAAGATCCTTGAGAGTTTTCGCCCCGAAGAACG
TTTTCCAATGATGAGCACTTTTAAAGTTCTGCTATGTGGCGCGGTATTATCCCGTATTGACGCCGGGCAA
GAGCAACTCGGTCGCCGCATACACTATTCTCAGAATGACTTGGTTGAGTACTCACCAGTCACAGAAAAGC
ATCTTACGGATGGCATGACAGTAAGAGAATTATGCAGTGCTGCCATAACCATGAGTGATAACACTGCGGC
CAACTTACTTCTGACAACGATCGGAGGACCGAAGGAGCTAACCGCTTTTTTGCACAACATGGGGGATCAT
GTAACTCGCCTTGATCGTTGGGAACCGGAGCTGAATGAAGCCATACCAAACGACGAGCGTGACACCACGA
TGCCTGTAGCAATGGCAACAACGTTGCGCAAACTATTAACTGGCGAACTACTTACTCTAGCTTCCCGGCA
ACAATTAATAGACTGGATGGAGGCGGATAAAGTTGCAGGACCACTTCTGCGCTCGGCCCTTCCGGCTGGC
TGGTTTATTGCTGATAAATCTGGAGCCGGTGAGCGTGGGTCTCGCGGTATCATTGCAGCACTGGGGCCAG
ATGGTAAGCCCTCCCGTATCGTAGTTATCTACACGACGGGGAGTCAGGCAACTATGGATGAACGAAATAG
ACAGATCGCTGAGATAGGTGCCTCACTGATTAAGCATTGGTAACTGTCAGACCAAGTTTACTCATATATA
CTTTAGATTGATTTAAAACTTCATTTTTAATTTAAAAGGATCTAGGTGAAGATCCTTTTTGATAATCTCA
TGACCAAAATCCCTTAACGTGAGTTTTCGTTCCACTGAGCGTCAGACCCCGTAGAAAAGATCAAAGGATC
TTCTTGAGATCCTTTTTTTCTGCGCGTAATCTGCTGCTTGCAAACAAAAAAACCACCGCTACCAGCGGTG
GTTTGTTTGCCGGATCAAGAGCTACCAACTCTTTTTCCGAAGGTAACTGGCTTCAGCAGAGCGCAGATAC
CAAATACTGTTCTTCTAGTGTAGCCGTAGTTAGGCCACCACTTCAAGAACTCTGTAGCACCGCCTACATA
CCTCGCTCTGCTAATCCTGTTACCAGTGGCTGCTGCCAGTGGCGATAAGTCGTGTCTTACCGGGTTGGAC
TCAAGACGATAGTTACCGGATAAGGCGCAGCGGTCGGGCTGAACGGGGGGTTCGTGCACACAGCCCAGCT
TGGAGCGAACGACCTACACCGAACTGAGATACCTACAGCGTGAGCTATGAGAAAGCGCCACGCTTCCCGA
AGGGAGAAAGGCGGACAGGTATCCGGTAAGCGGCAGGGTCGGAACAGGAGAGCGCACGAGGGAGCTTCCA
GGGGGAAACGCCTGGTATCTTTATAGTCCTGTCGGGTTTCGCCACCTCTGACTTGAGCGTCGATTTTTGT
GATGCTCGTCAGGGGGGCGGAGCCTATGGAAAAACGCCAGCAACGCGGCCTTTTTACGGTTCCTGGCCTT
TTGCTGGCCTTTTGCTCACATGTTCTTTCCTGCGTTATCCCCTGATTCTGTGGATAACCGTATTACCGCC
TTTGAGTGAGCTGATACCGCTCGCCGCAGCCGAACGACCGAGCGCAGCGAGTCAGTGAGCGAGGAAGCGG
AAGAGCGCCCAATACGCAAACCGCCTCTCCCCGCGCGTTGGCCGATTCATTAATGCAGCTGGCACGACAG
GTTTCCCGACTGGAAAGCGGGCAGTGAGCGCAACGCAATTAATGTGAGTTAGCTCACTCATTAGGCACCC
CAGGCTTTACACTTTATGCTTCCGGCTCGTATGTTGTGTGGAATTGTGAGCGGATAACAATTTCACACAG
GAAACAGCTATGACATGATTACGAATTAA
Features (pLannotate 1.2.2; 20 found; start..end, strand, type, name):
     14..393     +  enhancer       CMV enhancer: human cytomegalovirus immediate early enhancer
    394..597     +  promoter       CMV promoter: human cytomegalovirus (CMV) immediate early promoter
    733..776     +  intron         CMV intron (fragment): modified intron A from human cytomegalovirus
    828..846     +  promoter       SP6 promoter: promoter for bacteriophage SP6 RNA polymerase
    850..887     +  CDS            IgH signal sequence (fragment): signal sequence from the mouse immunoglobulin heavy chain variable region
   1032..1454    +  CDS            POMP: POMP_HUMAN - Also known as C13orf12, UMP1. Experimental evidence at protein level: Swiss-Prot protein existence level 1. Molecular chaperone essential for the assembly of standard proteasomes and immunoproteasomes. Degraded after completion of proteasome maturation. Mediates the association of 20S preproteasome with the endoplasmic reticulum. From Homo sapiens (Human).
   1504..1638    +  polyA_signal   SV40 poly(A) signal: SV40 polyadenylation signal
   1707..2064    +  promoter       SV40 promoter: SV40 enhancer and early promoter
   2083..2237    +  CDS            lacZα (fragment): LacZα fragment of β-galactosidase; lacZ fragment
   2243..2294    -  misc_feature   bom (fragment): basis of mobility region from pBR322
   2313..2693    +  rep_origin     M13 ori (sequence partly withheld): M13 bacteriophage origin of replication; arrow indicates direction of (+) strand synthesis
   2769..2818    -  misc_feature   bom (fragment): basis of mobility region from pBR322
   2920..2955    -  CDS            rop (fragment): Rop protein, which maintains plasmids at low copy number; rop
   3050..3154    +  promoter       AmpR promoter: bla
   3155..4015    +  CDS            AmpR: β-lactamase; bla; confers resistance to ampicillin, carbenicillin, and related antibiotics
   4186..4774    +  rep_origin     ori: high-copy-number ColE1/pMB1/pBR322/pUC origin of replication
   4957..5049    +  CDS            lacI (fragment): lac repressor; lacI; The lac repressor binds to the lac operator to inhibit transcription in E. coli. This inhibition can be relieved by adding lactose or isopropyl-β-D-thiogalactopyranoside (IPTG).
   5062..5083    +  protein_bind   CAP binding site: CAP binding activates transcription in the presence of cAMP. E. coli catabolite activator protein
   5098..5128    +  promoter       lac promoter: promoter for the E. coli lac operon
   5136..5152    +  protein_bind   lac operator: The lac repressor binds to the lac operator to inhibit transcription in E. coli. This inhibition can be relieved by adding lactose or isopropyl-β-D-thiogalactopyranoside (IPTG). lac repressor encoded by lacI
