[The description below was written by a language model from this plasmid's Addgene catalogue record, the feature table of its GenBank file and pLannotate feature annotations shown in this document.]
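Description:
HA-POMP is a mammalian expression plasmid built on the pRK5 backbone, about 5.2 kb in the full sequencing result, that expresses human POMP (also known as UMP1) with an N-terminal HA epitope tag. It is propagated in E. coli through a high-copy ColE1/pUC-type origin and selected with ampicillin via the β-lactamase gene. An M13 phage origin is also present, which in principle permits single-stranded DNA production. There is no mammalian selection marker among the annotated features, so the plasmid is suited to transient transfection. The annotated SV40 enhancer/early promoter region has no annotated drug-resistance gene downstream of it.

The expression cassette consists of the CMV immediate-early enhancer and promoter, a fragment of the modified CMV intron A, and an SP6 promoter that could support in vitro transcription. The POMP coding sequence follows (about 426 bp according to the catalogue), and the cassette ends in an SV40 polyadenylation signal. The HA tag is recorded in the catalogue fields but was not called as a separate feature; it presumably lies in the unannotated stretch just upstream of the POMP open reading frame. The short IgH signal sequence fragment and the partial lacZα, lacI, rop and bom annotations appear to be backbone remnants rather than functional parts. The separate GenBank record covers only the 426 bp insert and carries no feature annotation.

POMP is a chaperone required for assembly of standard proteasomes and immunoproteasomes. The tagged construct allows its detection or immunoprecipitation with anti-HA antibodies, in line with the associated study of mTORC1, PRAS40 and immunoproteasome formation.
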