Addgene plasmid #86765: HA-POMP
Purpose: N-terminal HA-tagged protein expression in mammalian cells
Depositing lab: Do-Hyung Kim. Publication: mTORC1 Coordinates Protein Synthesis and Immunoproteasome Formation via PRAS40 to Prevent Accumulation of Protein Stress. Yun YS, Kim KH, Tschida B, Sachs Z, Noble-Orcutt KE, Moriarity BS, Ai T, Ding R, Williams J, Chen L, Largaespada D, Kim DH. Mol Cell. 2016 Feb 18;61(4):625-39. doi: 10.1016/j.molcel.2016.01.013. Epub 2016 Feb 11. PubMed 26876939.
Backbone
  Vector backbone: pRK5
  Vector type: Mammalian Expression
Growth in bacteria
  Bacterial resistance: Ampicillin, 100 μg/mL
  Growth temperature: 37°C
  Growth strain: DH5alpha
  Copy number: Unknown
Gene/Insert
  Gene/Insert name: human POMP
  Species: H. sapiens (human)
  Insert size (bp): 426
  Entrez Gene: POMP (a.k.a. C13orf12, HSPC014, PNAS-110, PRAAS2, UMP1)
  Promoter: CMV
  Tag / fusion protein: HA (N terminal on insert)
  Cloning method: Unknown
  Sequencing primers: 5′ CMV-F
Terms and licenses: Academic/Nonprofit Terms; Industry Terms: Not Available to Industry
How to cite: HA-POMP was a gift from Do-Hyung Kim (Addgene plasmid # 86765 ; http://n2t.net/addgene:86765 ; RRID:Addgene_86765)
