LOCUS       Exported 426 bp ds-DNA linear SYN 23-MAY-2021
DEFINITION  N-terminal HA-tagged protein expression in mammaiian cells.
ACCESSION   .
VERSION     .
KEYWORDS    HA-POMP
SOURCE      synthetic DNA construct
  ORGANISM  synthetic DNA construct
REFERENCE   1 (bases 1 to 426)
  AUTHORS   Yun YS, Kim KH, Tschida B, Sachs Z, Noble-Orcutt KE, Moriarity BS,
            Ai T, Ding R, Williams J, Chen L, Largaespada D, Kim DH
  TITLE     mTORC1 Coordinates Protein Synthesis and Immunoproteasome Formation
            via PRAS40 to Prevent Accumulation of Protein Stress.
  JOURNAL   Mol Cell. 2016 Feb 18;61(4):625-39. doi:
            10.1016/j.molcel.2016.01.013. Epub 2016 Feb 11.
  PUBMED    26876939
REFERENCE   2 (bases 1 to 426)
  AUTHORS   .
  TITLE     Direct Submission
  JOURNAL   Exported May 23, 2021 from SnapGene Server 1.1.58
            http://www.snapgene.com
FEATURES             Location/Qualifiers
     source          1..426
                     /organism="synthetic DNA construct"
                     /mol_type="other DNA"
ORIGIN
        1 atgaatgcca gaggacttgg atctgagcta aaggacagta ttccagttac tgaactttca
       61 gcaagtggac cttttgaaag tcatgatctt cttcggaaag gtttttcttg tgtgaaaaat
      121 gaacttttgc ctagtcatcc ccttgaatta tcagaaaaaa atttccagct caaccaagat
      181 aaaatgaatt tttccacact gagaaacatt cagggtctat ttgctccgct aaaattacag
      241 atggaattca aggcagtgca gcaggttcag cgtcttccat ttctttcaag ctcaaatctt
      301 tcactggatg ttttgagggg taatgatgag actattggat ttgaggatat tcttaatgat
      361 ccatcacaaa gcgaagtcat gggagagcca cacttgatgg tggaatataa acttggttta
      421 ctgtaa
//
